>Addgene plasmid #184742 | pFS_1142_pET30_pCat-tetR-Term-ptetA-FsRT-Cas1(opt)-Cas2(opt)-3xTerm_J23103-Leader1-ARRAY1-DR1-FaqI_Term_NotI | addgene full sequence | sequence record 361529 | Addgene NGS Result
TGGCTGAAGCGGCCGCTATTCTTTTGATTTATAAGGGATTTTGCCGATTTCGGCCTATTGGTTAAAAAAT
GAGCTGATTTAACAAAAATTTAACGCGAATTTTAACAAAATATTAACGCTTACAATTTAGGTGGCACTTT
TCGGGGAAATGTGCGCGGAACCCCTATTTGTTTATTTTTCTAAATACATTCAAATATGTATCCGCTCATG
AATTAATTCTTAGAAAAACTCATCGAGCATCAAATGAAACTGCAATTTATTCATATCAGGATTATCAATA
CCATATTTTTGAAAAAGCCGTTTCTGTAATGAAGGAGAAAACTCACCGAGGCAGTTCCATAGGATGGCAA
GATCCTGGTATCGGTCTGCGATTCCGACTCGTCCAACATCAATACAACCTATTAATTTCCCCTCGTCAAA
AATAAGGTTATCAAGTGAGAAATCACCATGAGTGACGACTGAATCCGGTGAGAATGGCAAAAGTTTATGC
ATTTCTTTCCAGACTTGTTCAACAGGCCAGCCATTACGCTCGTCATCAAAATCACTCGCATCAACCAAAC
CGTTATTCATTCGTGATTGCGCCTGAGCGAGACGAAATACGCGATCGCTGTTAAAAGGACAATTACAAAC
AGGAATCGAATGCAACCGGCGCAGGAACACTGCCAGCGCATCAACAATATTTTCACCTGAATCAGGATAT
TCTTCTAATACCTGGAATGCTGTTTTCCCGGGGATCGCAGTGGTGAGTAACCATGCATCATCAGGAGTAC
GGATAAAATGCTTGATGGTCGGAAGAGGCATAAATTCCGTCAGCCAGTTTAGTCTGACCATCTCATCTGT
AACATCATTGGCAACGCTACCTTTGCCATGTTTCAGAAACAACTCTGGCGCATCGGGCTTCCCATACAAT
CGATAGATTGTCGCACCTGATTGCCCGACATTATCGCGAGCCCATTTATACCCATATAAATCAGCATCCA
TGTTGGAATTTAATCGCGGCCTAGAGCAAGACGTTTCCCGTTGAATATGGCTCATAACACCCCTTGTATT
ACTGTTTATGTAAGCAGACAGTTTTATTGTTCATGACCAAAATCCCTTAACGTGAGTTTTCGTTCCACTG
AGCGTCAGACCCCGTAGAAAAGATCAAAGGATCTTCTTGAGATCCTTTTTTTCTGCGCGTAATCTGCTGC
TTGCAAACAAAAAAACCACCGCTACCAGCGGTGGTTTGTTTGCCGGATCAAGAGCTACCAACTCTTTTTC
CGAAGGTAACTGGCTTCAGCAGAGCGCAGATACCAAATACTGTCCTTCTAGTGTAGCCGTAGTTAGGCCA
CCACTTCAAGAACTCTGTAGCACCGCCTACATACCTCGCTCTGCTAATCCTGTTACCAGTGGCTGCTGCC
AGTGGCGATAAGTCGTGTCTTACCGGGTTGGACTCAAGACGATAGTTACCGGATAAGGCGCAGCGGTCGG
GCTGAACGGGGGGTTCGTGCACACAGCCCAGCTTGGAGCGAACGACCTACACCGAACTGAGATACCTACA
GCGTGAGCTATGAGAAAGCGCCACGCTTCCCGAAGGGAGAAAGGCGGACAGGTATCCGGTAAGCGGCAGG
GTCGGAACAGGAGAGCGCACGAGGGAGCTTCCAGGGGGAAACGCCTGGTATCTTTATAGTCCTGTCGGGT
TTCGCCACCTCTGACTTGAGCGTCGATTTTTGTGATGCTCGTCAGGGGGGCGGAGCCTATGGAAAAACGC
CAGCAACGCGGCCTTTTTACGGTTCCTGGTCTTTTGCTGGCCTTTTGCTCACATGTTCTTTCCTGCGTTA
TCCCCTGATTCTGTGGATAACCGTATTACCGCCTTTGAGTGAGCTGATACCGCTCGCCGCAGCCGAACGA
CCGAGCGCAGCGAGTCAGTGAGCGAGGAAGCGGAAGAGCGCCTGATGCGGTATTTTCTCCTTACGCATCT
GTGCGGTATTTCACACCGCAATGGTGCACTCTCAGTACAATCTGCTCTGATGCCGCATAGTTAAGCCAGT
ATACACTCCGCTATCGCTACGTGACTGGGTCATGGCTGCGCCCCGACACCCGCCAACACCCGCTGACGCG
CCCTGACGGGCTTGTCTGCTCCCGGCATCCGCTTACAGACAAGCTGTGACCGTCTCCGGGAGCTGCATGT
GTCAGAGGTTTTCACCGTCATCACCGAAACGCGCGAGGCAGCTGCGGTAAAGCTCATCAGCGTGGTCGTG
AAGCGATTCACAGATGTCTGCCTGTTCATCCGCGTCCAGCTCGTTGAGTTTCTCCAGAAGCGTTAATGTC
TGGCTTCTGATAAAGCGGGCCATGTTAAGGGCGGTTTTTTCCTGTTTGGTCACTGATGCCTCCGTGTAAG
GGGGATTTCTGTTCATGGGGGTAATGATACCGATGAAACGAGAGAGGATGCTCACGATACGGGTTACTGA
TGATGAACATGCCCGGTTACTGGAACGTTGTGAGGGTAAACAACTGGCGGTATGGATGCGGCGGGACCAG
AGAAAAATCACTCAGGGTCAATGCCAGCGCTTCGTTAATACAGATGTAGGTGTTCCACAGGGTAGCCAGC
AGCATCCTGCGATGCAGATCCGGAACATAATGGTGCAGGGCGCTGACTTCCGCGTTTCCAGACTTTACGA
AACACGGAAACCGAAGATCATTCATGTTGTTGCTCAGGTCGCAGACGTTTTGCAGCAGCAGTCGCTTCAC
GTTCGCTCGCGTATCGGTGATTCATTCTGCTAACCAGTAAGGCAACCCCGCCAGCCTAGCCGGGTCCTCA
ACGACAGGAGCACGATCATGCGCACCCGTGGGGCCGCCATGCCGGCGGCACGTAAGAGGTTCCAACTTTC
ACCATAATGAAACATACTAGAGAAAGAGGAGAAATACTAGATGTCCAGATTAGATAAAAGTAAAGTGATT
AACAGCGCATTAGAGCTGCTTAATGAGGTCGGAATCGAAGGTTTAACAACCCGTAAACTCGCCCAGAAGC
TAGGTGTAGAGCAGCCTACATTGTATTGGCATGTAAAAAATAAGCGGGCTTTGCTCGACGCCTTAGCCAT
TGAGATGTTAGATAGGCACCATACTCACTTTTGCCCTTTAGAAGGGGAAAGCTGGCAAGATTTTTTACGT
AATAACGCTAAAAGTTTTAGATGTGCTTTACTAAGTCATCGCGATGGAGCAAAAGTACATTTAGGTACAC
GGCCTACAGAAAAACAGTATGAAACTCTCGAAAATCAATTAGCCTTTTTATGCCAACAAGGTTTTTCACT
AGAGAATGCATTATATGCACTCAGCGCTGTGGGGCATTTTACTTTAGGTTGCGTATTGGAAGATCAAGAG
CATCAAGTCGCTAAAGAAGAAAGGGAAACACCTACTACTGATAGTATGCCGCCATTATTACGACAAGCTA
TCGAATTATTTGATCACCAAGGTGCAGAGCCAGCCTTCTTATTCGGCCTTGAATTGATCATATGCGGATT
AGAAAAACAACTTAAATGTGAAAGTGGGTCCTAATAACACTGATAGTGCTAGTGTAGATCACTACTAGAG
CCAGGCATCAAATAAAACGAAAGGCTCAGTCGAAAGACTGGGCCTTTCGTTTTATCTGTTGTTTGTCGGT
GAACGCTCTCTACTAGAGTCACACTGGCTCACCTTCGGGTGGGCCTTTCTGCGTTTATATACTAGAGTCC
CTATCAGTGATAGAGATTGACATCCCTATCAGTGATAGAGATACTGAGCACTACTAGAGAAGCTTGCGGA
GGAGCATGCATGTTTACCATCGACGAGATGCTGAGCAAGAACAACCAACGTCTGGCGTTCGAACACTTTG
CGACCAAAAACGACGGTTGCGGCCCGGACGGTATGCACGTTAGCGAACTGGAGAAGTACTGGCGTATGAA
TCACGACCAGATCATTAGCGATCTGAAGAACCAGGAATACCAGCCGGGTATTATCCTGATTCGTGAGCAC
ATGAATAAAACCGGCAAACGCCGTAATATCGCGAGCCTGAACGTTATTGATCGTTTCATTACCCGTCTGC
TGAGCCAGAAACTGAACCGTTATCTGGCGCCGATTTTCTGCGAGAACAGCTATGCGTACCAGGACAGCAA
AGGCGTTATGCCGGCGGTTCTGAAAGCGAAGGAGTACGTTGAGCTGGGTATGCGTCACGTGATTGAAATC
GATCTGAAAAACTACTTTGACACCATTCCGCTGGAAAACCTGATCCCGGAGATCGAACGCTACATCACCG
ATGAGGCGGTTCTGCATCTGATCAAGCAATACCTGTTTTGCGATATTAGCTTCGAGGGCAAAATCAGCCG
TAAAACCCAAGGTATCGTTCAAGGTAACGCGATCAGCCCGATCCTGAGCAACCTGTACCTGAACGACTTC
GACAAGGAACTGGACGAGAGCAAGCTGTGCTGGATTCGTTACGCGGACAATATCTACATCTATATGGATA
GCTATGAGAAGGCGCTGCTGGTGTATAGCGAGCTGACCGAGCGTCTGGAGCGTCGCAAGCTGACCGTTAA
CAAGGAGAAAAGCGGCGTTTTTGATGTGAGCACCCGTAGCATTCTGGGCTACGACATCCTGATTCGTAAC
AAGAAAGTGGACGTTCGTAAGCATATTTACAAAAGCGTTAATCAGTACAGCAACTGGCACGATAGCCGCC
TGGAGTTTATCAACGGTCGTTACCACATCACCAGCGATGGCATCCTGAATCGCCAAGACTTCGGCCTGCT
GTTCGAGAATGAGCAGAAAAAACACTACATCCCGGTTGAGGTTAGCGATCAGCTGAACATCTACGGTAAT
GTTACCCTGGCGAGCAATGTGCTGCAAAGTTTCAGCAACCGCGAAATCAAAGTGAGCTTCTTCGACAAGT
ATGGTCGTCTGATTGGTAGCTTCCTGCCGGAAAAAACCAAGAAAAGCGCGGAGATCATTCTGGTGCAGAG
CAAGAACTATCTGAACGAAGATGTGCGTATGGATACCGCGCGCCGTATGGAAATTGCGGGTCTGCACAAC
ATCCGTGCGAATCTGCGCTACTACGATAAGAAACACAAGGGCGACTTTAAAGAGAAGGTTGACGCGATTA
GCGGCTACATTGACGCGCTGAACCGTGCGCCGAGCGTTAATGATATGATGCTGCTGGAAGCGAAAGCGCG
CCAACTGTATTATACCTGTTTTAACCAAATCCTGGAAACCAGCGACTTCCAGTTCGAAAAGCGTACCAAG
CGTCCGCCGAAAGATGCGATCAATGCGTGCATTAGCTTCGGCAATACCCTGCTGTATAATCTATTTGTGA
ATATTATCTGGAAGAAGGGTCTGGACCCGCGCTTTGGCGTTGTTCACGCGAGCAACAAACGCAATCAAAG
CCTGAACCTGGACTTCGCGGACATCTTTAAACCGATCGTGATTGACCGCATTATCTTCACCATGATCAAT
AAGAAAATGCTGACCCTGCTGACCGATTTTGAAACCAGCAACCAGGGTGTGTATCTGAGCCGTGAGGGCA
AGAACATCTTCCTGCAAATGTACGAGGAGAAGCTGAAAAGCCGCATTACCATCAAGGGTAAAGAGATGAG
CTATTACCAGCTGCTGGAGAGCGAAGTGCAGAATTACAAGAATTTCATTCTGACCGGCGAAACCTATAAA
CCGTATAAGTATTATTAACGTACGTTAACTTTAAGAAGGAGAACTTAAGATGTATGTTATCCTGGTGTAC
GACATCCACCAGAAGCGTGTTGGTAAAGCGCTGAAAATCTGCCGTAAGTACCTGATCCACATCCAAAAGA
GCGTGTTCGAAGGCAACATCACCGAGAGCAAACTGAAGGCGCTGAAAGAGGAACTGGGTCACCTGATTGA
CACCCAGATGGATAGCGTGATTATCTACCACCTGGACAGCGTTAAGTACACCAAAAAGGAGCAGATCGGT
ATTGTGCAGAGCACCAGCAATGTGATCTAACTCGAGTAGCCTAGCATAACCCCGCGGGGCCTCTTCGGGG
GTCTCGCGGGGTTTTTTGCTATAAAACGAAAGGCTCAGTCGAAAGACTGGGCCTTTCGTTTTATCTGCTA
ACAAAGCCCGAAAGGAAGCTGAGTTGGCTGCTGCCACCGCTGAGCAATAACTAGCATAACCCCTTGGGGC
CTCTAAACGGGTCTTGAGGGGTTTTTTGCTGAAAGGAGGAACTATATCCGGACTGATAGCTAGCTCAGTC
CTAGGGATTATGCTAGCTCTAGTAGTGGAGAATTAAATTGGAAAAAGTCGGTCGATCTCATGCCTGAAAT
CATGAATTCCGCAAAATGGCGGAAATTTAAGGAAAATCAGGAATCTCAGAAAAACGATCGACCGACTTTT
GTGATAAAATGGTTGCAAAAAAGAGAAAAATTTGATTTAATAGAATGTGAAAATAGCGGAAATGCTGATG
TTGTACCTTACCTATGAGGAATTGAAACGTCCCCGCCAGGTTGAATCCGATATTTGGAGGTACGATGGAA
CAGTCTGGGTGGGATTGAGAAGAGAAAAGAAAACCGCCGATCCTGTCCACCGCATTACTGCAAGGTAGTG
GACAAGACCGGCGGTCTTAAGTTTTT
Features (pLannotate 1.2.2; 19 found; start..end, strand, type, name):
     15..128     +  rep_origin     M13 ori (fragment): M13 bacteriophage origin of replication; arrow indicates direction of (+) strand synthesis
    154..211     +  promoter       AmpR promoter (fragment): bla
    220..1035    -  CDS            KanR: aminoglycoside phosphotransferase; aph(3')-Ia; confers resistance to kanamycin in bacteria or G418 (Geneticin®) in eukaryotes
   1157..1745    +  rep_origin     ori: high-copy-number ColE1/pMB1/pBR322/pUC origin of replication
   1931..2070    -  misc_feature   bom: basis of mobility region from pBR322
   2172..2363    -  CDS            rop: Rop protein, which maintains plasmids at low copy number; rop
   2380..2760    +  CDS            YPB1_ECOLX: Protein predicted: Swiss-Prot protein existence level 4. From Escherichia coli.
   2846..2882    +  promoter       cat promoter (fragment): promoter of the E. coli cat gene encoding chloramphenicol acetyltransferase
   2911..3531    +  CDS            tetR: TETR2_ECOLX - Experimental evidence at protein level: Swiss-Prot protein existence level 1. TetR is the repressor of the tetracycline resistance element; its N-terminal region forms a helix-turn-helix structure and binds DNA. Binding of tetracycline to TetR reduces the repressor affinity for the tetracycline resistance gene (tetA) promoter operator sites. From Escherichia coli.
   3579..3650    +  terminator     rrnB T1 terminator: transcription terminator T1 from the E. coli rrnB gene
   3666..3693    +  terminator     T7Te terminator: phage T7 early transcription terminator
   3708..3726    +  protein_bind   tet operator: tetO; bacterial operator O2 for the tetR and tetA genes tetracycline repressor TetR
   3732..3751    +  promoter       H1-2O2 promoter (fragment): doxycycline-inducible variant of the human H1 RNA promoter (Henriksen et al., 2007)
   5695..5712    +  RBS            RBS (fragment): efficient ribosome binding site from bacteriophage T7 gene 10 (Olins and Rangwala, 1989)
   5720..5953    +  CDS            cas2 (fragment): CAS2_THEMA - Experimental evidence at protein level: Swiss-Prot protein existence level 1. CRISPR (clustered regularly interspaced short palindromic repeat), is an adaptive immune system that provides protection against mobile genetic elements (viruses, transposable elements and conjugative plasmids). CRISPR clusters contain sequences complementary to antecedent mobile elements and target invading nucleic acids. CRISPR clusters are transcribed and processed into CRISPR RNA (crRNA). Involved in the integration of spacer DNA into the CRISPR cassette (By similarity). Functions as a ssRNA-specific
   6041..6084    -  terminator     rrnB T1 terminator: Escherichia coli rrnB; transcription terminator T1 from the E. coli rrnB gene
   6085..6133    +  CDS            SET1 (fragment): solubility-enhancement tag derived from T7 phage gene 10B
   6141..6188    +  terminator     T7 terminator: transcription terminator for bacteriophage T7 RNA polymerase
   6218..6235    +  promoter       J23119(SpeI) promoter (fragment): bacterial promoter (Registry of Standard Biological Parts BBa J23119) modified to end with an SpeI site
