[The description below was written by a language model from this plasmid's Addgene catalogue record and pLannotate feature annotations shown in this document.]
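Description:
pFS_1142 is a bacterial expression plasmid of about 6.6 kb built on a Novagen pET30b+ backbone from which the BbsI sites were removed. It is selected with kanamycin through the aph(3')-Ia gene. It replicates from a ColE1/pBR322-type origin and retains the bom region and the rop gene, consistent with its listing as low copy. A fragment of the M13/f1 phage origin also remains from the backbone.

The payload is a two-part CRISPR spacer-acquisition system from Fusicatenibacter saccharivorans. In the first part, a cat promoter drives constitutive expression of the TetR repressor, followed by rrnB T1 and T7Te terminators. Downstream, the tetA promoter with its tet operator controls the E. coli codon-optimised FsRT-Cas1 and Cas2 genes, so adding anhydrotetracycline relieves TetR repression and induces the acquisition machinery. The automated annotation recognises only a Cas2 fragment preceded by a T7 gene 10-type ribosome binding site. The stretch between the operator and that site is unannotated and presumably holds the RT-Cas1 fusion. The short "H1-2O2" hit probably reflects tet operator sequence within pTetA, and the "SET1" hit is likely spurious. A cluster of terminators closes this cassette, matching the "3xTerm" in the name.

In the second part, the constitutive Anderson promoter BBa_J23103 (annotated as a J23119-like fragment) transcribes FsCRISPR array 1, which the name describes as a leader, the array and a direct repeat, with FaqI and NotI sites and a terminator. The reverse transcriptase-Cas1 fusion together with Cas2 can capture RNA-derived spacers into the array. The associated publication used such plasmids for transcriptional recording in sentinel E. coli to assess gut function noninvasively.
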