Addgene plasmid #184742: pFS_1142_pET30_pCat-tetR-Term-ptetA-FsRT-Cas1(opt)-Cas2(opt)-3xTerm_J23103-Leader1-ARRAY1-DR1-FaqI_Term_NotI
Purpose: encodes aTc inducible FsRT-Cas1–Cas2 expression cassette and FsCRISPR Array 1 transcribed by BBa_J23103
Depositing lab: Randall Platt. Depositing organization: ETH Zurich (Swiss Federal Institute of Technology). Publication: Noninvasive assessment of gut function using transcriptional recording sentinel cells. Schmidt F, Zimmermann J, Tanna T, Farouni R, Conway T, Macpherson AJ, Platt RJ. Science. 2022 May 13;376(6594):eabm6038. doi: 10.1126/science.abm6038. Epub 2022 May 13. PubMed 35549411.
Backbone
  Vector backbone: pET30b+
  Backbone manufacturer: Novagen
  Backbone size w/o insert (bp): 3700
  Total vector size (bp): 6600
  Modifications to backbone: removal of BbsI restriction sites
  Vector type: Bacterial Expression
Growth in bacteria
  Bacterial resistance: Kanamycin, 50 μg/mL
  Growth temperature: 37°C
  Growth strain: Stbl3
  Copy number: Low Copy
Gene/Insert
  Gene/Insert name: FsRT-Cas1(opt)-Cas2(opt)
  Species: Fusicatenibacter Saccharivorans
  Insert size (bp): 2200
  Mutation: sequence codon optimized for expression in E. coli
  Promoter: pTetA
  Cloning method: Restriction Enzyme; 5′ cloning site BbsI (destroyed during cloning); 3′ cloning site BbsI (destroyed during cloning)
  Sequencing primers: 5′ CCTTTCTGCGTTTATATACTAGAGTC
Terms and licenses: Academic/Nonprofit Terms; Industry Terms: Not Available to Industry
How to cite: pFS_1142_pET30_pCat-tetR-Term-ptetA-FsRT-Cas1(opt)-Cas2(opt)-3xTerm_J23103-Leader1-ARRAY1-DR1-FaqI_Term_NotI was a gift from Randall Platt (Addgene plasmid # 184742 ; http://n2t.net/addgene:184742 ; RRID:Addgene_184742)
